Addgene plasmid #156012: SFRS2IP
Purpose: For use in RBP tethering screen
Depositing lab: Eugene Yeo. Depositing organization: University of California, San Diego (UCSD). Publication: Large-scale tethered function assays identify factors that regulate mRNA stability and translation. Luo EC, Nathanson JL, Tan FE, Schwartz JL, Schmok JC, Shankar A, Markmiller S, Yee BA, Sathe S, Pratt GA, Scaletta DB, Ha Y, Hill DE, Aigner S, Yeo GW. Nat Struct Mol Biol. 2020 Oct;27(10):989-1000. doi: 10.1038/s41594-020-0477-6. Epub 2020 Aug 17. PubMed 32807991.
Backbone
  Vector backbone: E2.pEF5-DEST-FL-V5-MCP
  Backbone size w/o insert (bp): 7357
  Vector type: Mammalian Expression
Growth in bacteria
  Bacterial resistance: Ampicillin, 100 μg/mL
  Growth temperature: 37°C
  Growth strain: DH5alpha
  Copy number: High Copy
Gene/Insert
  Gene/Insert name: SFRS2IP (alt name: Accession: NM_004719)
  Species: H. sapiens (human)
  Insert size (bp): 4389
  Mutation: none
  Entrez Gene: SCAF11 (a.k.a. CASP11, SFRS2IP, SIP1, SRRP129, SRSF2IP)
  Promoter: EF-1a
  Tag / fusion protein: V5-MCP (C terminal on backbone)
  Cloning method: Gateway Cloning
  Sequencing primers: 5′ TAATACGACTCACTATAGGG; 3′ gctcgagtctagagggc
Resource information
  A portion of this plasmid was derived from a plasmid made by: DNASU Plasmid Repository Center for Personalized Diagnostics Biodesign Institute
Terms and licenses: Academic/Nonprofit Terms; Industry Terms: Not Available to Industry
How to cite: SFRS2IP was a gift from Eugene Yeo (Addgene plasmid # 156012 ; http://n2t.net/addgene:156012 ; RRID:Addgene_156012)
