[The description below was written by a language model from this plasmid's Addgene catalogue record and pLannotate feature annotations shown in this document.]
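Description:
SFRS2IP is a mammalian expression plasmid built by Gateway cloning in the E2.pEF5-DEST-FL-V5-MCP destination backbone. It carries the full-length, unmutated human SFRS2IP open reading frame (current gene symbol SCAF11, a factor implicated in spliceosome assembly and alternative pre-mRNA splicing). The roughly 4.4 kb coding sequence sits between attB1 and attB2 recombination sites, downstream of the strong constitutive EF-1α promoter. A T7 promoter lies just upstream of the insert. The backbone supplies a C-terminal V5 epitope tag followed by the bacteriophage MS2 coat protein (MCP), and the transcript ends at a bovine growth hormone polyadenylation signal. In bacteria the plasmid replicates from a high-copy ColE1/pUC-type origin and is selected with ampicillin through the β-lactamase gene.

The MCP moiety binds MS2 RNA stem-loops, so the fusion protein can be artificially recruited to a reporter mRNA bearing such hairpins. V5 allows detection of the fusion. This matches the stated purpose of an RNA-binding protein tethering screen, in which many RBP–MCP fusions are tested for effects on mRNA stability and translation. The reporter itself is not part of this plasmid.

Downstream of the expression cassette, the feature table shows an FRT site directly preceding a hygromycin resistance gene with an SV40 polyadenylation signal. No complete promoter is annotated upstream of that gene. This layout is typical of FLP-mediated integration systems, where hygromycin resistance is activated on insertion at a genomic FRT site, although the record does not state that use. The remaining annotations are short fragments (SV40 promoter, f1 ori, ble, lac elements, CMV enhancer, small t antigen) and appear to be backbone remnants rather than functional parts.
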