Features (pLannotate 1.2.2; 24 found; start..end, strand, type, name):
      1..1179    +  promoter       EF-1α promoter: strong constitutive promoter for human elongation factor EF-1α
   1196..1214    +  promoter       T7 promoter: promoter for bacteriophage T7 RNA polymerase
   1294..1314    +  protein_bind   attB1: mutant version of attB; core recombination site for the Gateway® BP reaction BP Clonase™
   1335..5723    +  CDS            SCAF11: SCAFB_HUMAN - Also known as CASP11, SFRS2IP, SIP1, SRSF2IP. Experimental evidence at protein level: Swiss-Prot protein existence level 1. Plays a role in pre-mRNA alternative splicing by regulating spliceosome assembly. From Homo sapiens (Human).
   5740..5760    -  protein_bind   attB2: mutant version of attB; core recombination site for the Gateway® BP reaction BP Clonase™
   5886..5927    +  CDS            V5 tag: epitope tag from simian virus 5
   5940..6326    +  CDS            MS2: bacteriophage MS2 coat protein binds to a specific stem-loop structure in the viral RNA (Peabody, 1993)
   6388..6612    +  polyA_signal   bGH poly(A) signal: bovine growth hormone polyadenylation signal
   6616..6637    +  promoter       SV40 promoter (fragment): SV40 enhancer and early promoter
   6658..6891    +  rep_origin     f1 ori (fragment) (sequence partly withheld): f1 bacteriophage origin of replication; arrow indicates direction of (+) strand synthesis
   6896..6943    +  protein_bind   FRT: FLP-mediated recombination occurs in the 8-bp core sequence TCTAGAAA (Turan and Bode, 2011). FLP recombinase from the Saccharomyces cerevisiae 2μ plasmid
   6951..7973    +  CDS            HygR: aminoglycoside phosphotransferase from E. coli; aph(4)-Ia; confers resistance to hygromycin
   7983..8108    +  CDS            ble (fragment): BLE_KLEPN - Experimental evidence at protein level: Swiss-Prot protein existence level 1. Binding protein with a strong affinity to the bleomycin family of antibiotics. Binds to CL990; an antimitotic-antibiotic compound. From Klebsiella pneumoniae.
   8103..8224    +  polyA_signal   SV40 poly(A) signal: SV40 polyadenylation signal
   8295..8317    -  protein_bind   lac operator (fragment): The lac repressor binds to the lac operator to inhibit transcription in E. coli. This inhibition can be relieved by adding lactose or isopropyl-β-D-thiogalactopyranoside (IPTG). lac repressor encoded by lacI
   8321..8351    -  promoter       lac promoter: promoter for the E. coli lac operon
   8366..8387    -  protein_bind   CAP binding site: CAP binding activates transcription in the presence of cAMP. E. coli catabolite activator protein
   8400..8492    -  CDS            lacI (fragment): lac repressor; lacI; The lac repressor binds to the lac operator to inhibit transcription in E. coli. This inhibition can be relieved by adding lactose or isopropyl-β-D-thiogalactopyranoside (IPTG).
   8675..9263    -  rep_origin     ori: high-copy-number ColE1/pMB1/pBR322/pUC origin of replication
   9434..10294   -  CDS            AmpR: β-lactamase; bla; confers resistance to ampicillin, carbenicillin, and related antibiotics
  10295..10399   -  promoter       AmpR promoter: bla
  10458..10510   -  misc_feature   bom (fragment): basis of mobility region from pBR322
  10665..10683   +  enhancer       CMV enhancer (fragment): human cytomegalovirus immediate early enhancer
  10708..10774   +  CDS            small t antigen (fragment): SV40 (simian virus 40) small t antigen
>Addgene plasmid #156012 | SFRS2IP | addgene full sequence | sequence record 376015 | Addgene NGS Result
GGCTCCGGTGCCCGTCAGTGGGCAGAGCGCACATCGCCCACAGTCCCCGAGAAGTTGGGGGGAGGGGTCG
GCAATTGAACCGGTGCCTAGAGAAGGTGGCGCGGGGTAAACTGGGAAAGTGATGTCGTGTACTGGCTCCG
CCTTTTTCCCGAGGGTGGGGGAGAACCGTATATAAGTGCAGTAGTCGCCGTGAACGTTCTTTTTCGCAAC
GGGTTTGCCGCCAGAACACAGGTAAGTGCCGTGTGTGGTTCCCGCGGGCCTGGCCTCTTTACGGGTTATG
GCCCTTGCGTGCCTTGAATTACTTCCACCTGGCTGCAGTACGTGATTCTTGATCCCGAGCTTCGGGTTGG
AAGTGGGTGGGAGAGTTCGAGGCCTTGCGCTTAAGGAGCCCCTTCGCCTCGTGCTTGAGTTGAGGCCTGG
CCTGGGCGCTGGGGCCGCCGCGTGCGAATCTGGTGGCACCTTCGCGCCTGTCTCGCTGCTTTCGATAAGT
CTCTAGCCATTTAAAATTTTTGATGACCTGCTGCGACGCTTTTTTTCTGGCAAGATAGTCTTGTAAATGC
GGGCCAAGATCTGCACACTGGTATTTCGGTTTTTGGGGCCGCGGGCGGCGACGGGGCCCGTGCGTCCCAG
CGCACATGTTCGGCGAGGCGGGGCCTGCGAGCGCGGCCACCGAGAATCGGACGGGGGTAGTCTCAAGCTG
GCCGGCCTGCTCTGGTGCCTGGCCTCGCGCCGCCGTGTATCGCCCCGCCCTGGGCGGCAAGGCTGGCCCG
GTCGGCACCAGTTGCGTGAGCGGAAAGATGGCCGCTTCCCGGCCCTGCTGCAGGGAGCTCAAAATGGAGG
ACGCGGCGCTCGGGAGAGCGGGCGGGTGAGTCACCCACACAAAGGAAAAGGGCCTTTCCGTCCTCAGCCG
TCGCTTCATGTGACTCCACGGAGTACCGGGCGCCGTCCAGGCACCTCGATTAGTTCTCGAGCTTTTGGAG
TACGTCGTCTTTAGGTTGGGGGGAGGGGTTTTATGCGATGGAGTTTCCCCACACTGAGTGGGTGGAGACT
GAAGTTAGGCCAGCTTGGCACTTGATGTAATTCTCCTTGGAATTTGCCCTTTTTGAGTTTGGATCTTGGT
TCATTCTCAAGCCTCAGACAGTGGTTCAAAGTTTTTTTCTTCCATTTCAGGTGTCGTGAGGAATTAGCTT
GGTACTAATACGACTCACTATAGGGAGACCCAAGCTGGCTAGGTAAGCTTGGTACCGAGCTCGGATCCAC
TAGTCCAGTGTGGTGGAATTCTGCAGATATCAACAAGTTTGTACAAAAAAGCAGAAGGGCCGTCAAGGCC
CACCATGAAGAAGAAAACTGTATGTACCCTAAATATGGGAGATAAGAAGTATGAAGACATGGAAGGTGAA
GAAAACGGAGATAATACTATTTCCACTGGTCTGTTGTACAGTGAGGCTGACAGATGCCCAATATGTCTTA
ATTGTCTATTAGAAAAGGAAGTTGGTTTTCCAGAAAGCTGTAATCATGTCTTCTGTATGACTTGTATTCT
TAAATGGGCAGAGACACTGGCTTCATGTCCTATTGACCGTAAACCTTTTCAGGCAGTGTTTAAATTCAGT
GCATTGGAAGGTTATGTTAAGGTTCAAGTAAAAAAACAGCTGAGAGAAACAAAAGACAAGAAAAATGAAA
ACTCATTTGAGAAACAGGTCTCCTGTCATGAAAATTCTAAAAGCTGTATAAGAAGAAAAGCCATCGTAAG
AGAAGATCTATTAAGTGCAAAAGTTTGTGACTTGAAGTGGATACATAGAAACTCTTTATACAGTGAAACA
GGAGGAAAGAAAAATGCAGCAATAAAGATAAATAAGCCTCAGAGATCAAATTGGAGTACAAATCAGTGCT
TCAGAAATTTTTTCTCCAATATGTTTTCTTCTGTTAGCCACTCTGGAGAATCTTCCTTTACCTATAGAGC
TTATTGTACAGAATTTATAGAAGCCAGTGAAATCAGTGCATTGATTAGGCAGAAGAGACATGAACTGGAA
TTGTCATGGTTTCCTGATACATTACCTGGAATTGGAAGAATTGGTTTTATACCCTGGAATGTTGAAACAG
AAGTCCTTCCTCTCATTTCTTCTGTGTTGCCAAGAACTATTTTTCCAACAAGTACCATATCTTTCGAACA
TTTTGGTACTTCTTGCAAGGGATATGCATTAGCACATACTCAAGAAGGGGAAGAAAAGAAGCAAACTTCT
GGTACATCAAATACCAGAGGATCAAGACGAAAACCTGCAATGACAACTCCTACAAGGAGGTCTACACGTA
ACACAAGAGCTGAAACAGCCAGTCAGTCTCAGAGATCCCCAATATCAGACAATTCTGGGTGTGATGCCCC
AGGTAACAGTAATCCATCTTTAAGTGTTCCCTCTTCAGCTGAGTCAGAAAAGCAAACAAGACAGGCTCCA
AAACGGAAGTCTGTAAGAAGAGGAAGAAAACCACCTTTACTGAAAAAGAAACTTCGGAGCTCTGTAGCTG
CCCCTGAAAAATCATCTTCCAATGATTCAGTAGATGAAGAAACAGCAGAATCTGACACATCACCTGTGTT
AGAAAAAGAGCACCAACCAGATGTAGACAGTAGTAACATTTGTACTGTGCAGACTCATGTAGAAAACCAG
TCTGCTAATTGCTTGAAAAGTTGCAATGAGCAAATAGAAGAAAGTGAGAAGCATACTGCAAATTATGATA
CAGAGGAAAGAGTAGGATCTTCATCTTCTGAGTCTTGTGCTCAAGATCTTCCTGTGCTAGTTGGTGAGGA
AGGGGAAGTTAAAAAACTCGAGAATACAGGTATAGAGGCTAATGTTTTGTGTTTGGAAAGTGAGATTTCT
GAAAATATTCTTGAAAAAGGAGGTGATCCATTGGAAAAGCAAGACCAGATATCTGGACTTTCACAATCAG
AGGTAAAGACAGATGTATGTACAGTTCATCTTCCAAATGATTTTCCTACATGTTTAACATCTGAAAGCAA
AGTGTACCAACCTGTATCTTGTCCCCTAAGTGACTTATCTGAGAATGTAGAGTCAGTGGTTAATGAAGAA
AAAATAACAGAGAGTTCCCTAGTAGAAATTACTGAACATAAAGATTTTACACTAAAAACAGAGGAGCTTA
TAGAGAGCCCCAAGTTAGAATCTTCTGAGGGTGAAATTATACAGACAGTGGACAGACAATCTGTTAAGAG
CCCAGAGGTTCAATTGCTTGGGCATGTTGAAACTGAAGATGTAGAAATAATTGCAACATGTGATACTTTT
GGGAATGAAGATTTCAATAATATTCAAGACTCTGAAAATAACTTACTAAAAAATAATCTTCTGAACACCA
AATTGGAAAAATCTTTAGAAGAAAAGAATGAATCGCTGACCGAACATCCTAGATCTACAGAGTTGCCTAA
AACACACATTGAACAGATTCAGAAGCATTTTAGTGAGGACAACAATGAAATGATACCTATGGAGTGTGAT
TCATTTTGCAGTGACCAAAATGAATCTGAAGTTGAACCATCTGTAAATGCTGATCTTAAACAAATGAATG
AAAATTCTGTGACACACTGTTCTGAAAATAATATGCCGTCTTCTGATCTTGCGGATGAAAAGGTTGAAAC
TGTTTCTCAACCATCTGAAAGCCCAAAAGATACCATAGATAAAACCAAAAAGCCTCGTACTCGAAGATCT
AGATTTCATTCTCCATCTACAACTTGGTCACCCAACAAAGACACTCCACAAGAAAAGAAGCGGCCCCAGT
CTCCATCTCCCAGAAGAGAAACTGGGAAAGAAAGCAGGAAGTCTCAATCACCATCTCCTAAGAATGAGTC
AGCCAGAGGCCGGAAAAAATCCCGTTCTCAGTCCCCAAAAAAGGATATTGCAAGAGAAAGGAGGCAATCT
CAGTCTCGGTCTCCAAAAAGGGATACTACTAGGGAAAGCAGAAGATCTGAATCACTGTCCCCAAGAAGAG
AAACTTCTAGAGAGAACAAAAGATCTCAGCCAAGAGTGAAAGATTCTTCCCCAGGAGAAAAATCCAGGTC
CCAGAGCAGAGAACGAGAAAGTGATAGAGATGGGCAGAGGAGAGAGAGAGAAAGGAGAACCAGAAAGTGG
TCTAGGTCCAGATCTCATTCTAGGTCCCCCTCAAGATGTAGAACAAAAAGTAAGAGTTCATCATTTGGTA
GAATTGACAGAGATAGTTACTCTCCCCGGTGGAAGGGAAGATGGGCAAATGATGGTTGGAGATGTCCACG
AGGAAATGATCGGTACAGAAAGAATGACCCAGAGAAACAGAATGAAAATACAAGAAAAGAAAAAAATGAC
ATCCATCTAGATGCTGATGATCCAAATTCTGCTGACAAACATAGAAATGACTGTCCCAATTGGATAACAG
AAAAAATAAACTCTGGGCCTGATCCAAGAACCAGAAATCCAGAAAAGTTGAAAGAGTCTCATTGGGAAGA
AAATAGAAATGAAAATTCAGGAAATTCTTGGAATAAAAACTTTGGTTCTGGTTGGGTATCTAACCGTGGT
AGAGGCAGAGGCAACCGTGGCAGAGGCACTTACAGAAGTAGTTTTGCCTATAAAGATCAGAATGAAAATC
GGTGGCAAAATCGAAAACCCCTCTCAGGGAATTCAAACAGTTCAGGGAGTGAATCTTTCAAGTTTGTGGA
ACAGCAATCCTATAAGCGAAAAAGTGAACAGGAGTTCTCATTTGATACACCAGCAGATAGATCTGGATGG
ACATCTGCATCCAGCTGGGCCGTGAGAAAGACTTTGCCAGCAGATGTACAAAACTACTACTCACGACGAG
GCAGAAATTCTTCAGGTCCACAGTCTGGATGGATGAAACAAGAGGAGGAAACATCTGGACAGGATTCTAG
CCTAAAAGACCAAACAAACCAGCAAGTTGATGGTTCTCAGCTACCTATAAATATGATGCAACCGCAAATG
AATGTAATGCAGCAACAAATGAATGCACAACACCAGCCTATGAATATCTTCCCATATCCAGTGGGTGTTC
ATGCTCCTTTGATGAACATCCAACGCAATCCATTTAACATTCATCCTCAGCTACCCTTGCATCTCCACAC
AGGAGTGCCCCTCATGCAGGTAGCCACTCCTACCAGTGTATCTCAGGGACTACCACCACCACCACCCCCT
CCCCCACCATCCCAACAAGTCAACTACATTGCTTCACAACCAGATGGAAAGCAATTGCAGGGTATTCCTA
GTTCTTCTCATGTAAGTAATAACATGAGTACACCAGTTTTGCCTGCTCCGACAGCAGCCCCAGGAAATAC
GGGAATGGTTCAGGGACCAAGTTCTGGTAATACTTCGTCATCAAGTCACAGCAAAGCCTCTAATGCTGCT
GTAAAATTGGCAGAAAGCAAAGTAAGTGTTGCAGTGGAAGCCAGCGCAGATAGCTCGAAGACAGACAAGA
AATTGCAAATTCAAGAAAAAGCAGCACAAGAGGTAAAATTGGCCATCAAGCCATTTTACCAAAATAAAGA
TATCACCAAGGAAGAATATAAAGAAATTGTACGGAAAGCAGTAGATAAAGTTTGTCATAGTAAGAGTGGA
GAAGTAAATTCTACTAAAGTGGCAAATCTGGTTAAAGCCTATGTAGACAAATACAAATATTCACGGAAGG
GGAGCCAAAAGAAAACTCTGGAAGAACCTGTGTCTACTGAAAAAAACATAGGCTCAGGCCTCATGGGCCC
AGCTTTCTTGTACAAAGTGGTTGATATCCAGCACAGTGGCGGCCGCTCGAGTCTAGAGGGCCCGCGGTTC
GAAACCAGCGGAGGCGGCGGAAGCGGGGGAGGAGGCAGCGGCGGAGGCGGCAGCGGGGGCGGCGGAAGCG
CTACCGGTAAGCCTATCCCTAACCCTCTCCTCGGTCTCGATTCTACGCGTACCGGTATGGCTTCTAACTT
TACTCAGTTCGTTCTCGTCGACAATGGCGGAACTGGCGACGTGACTGTCGCCCCAAGCAACTTCGCTAAC
GGGGTCGCTGAATGGATCAGCTCTAACTCGCGATCACAGGCTTACAAAGTAACCTGTAGCGTTCGTCAGA
GCTCTGCGCAGAATCGCAAATACACCATCAAAGTCGAGGTGCCTAAAGTGGCAACCCAGACTGTTGGTGG
TGAAGAGCTTCCTGTAGCCGGATGGAGATCTTACTTAAATATGGAACTAACCATTCCAATTTTCGCCACG
AATTCCGACTGCGAGCTTATTGTTAAGGCAATGCAAGGTCTCCTAAAAGATGGAAACCCGATTCCCTCGG
CCATCGCGGCCAACTCCGGCATCTACGGAGGTGGAGGTGGATCTCGTACGGGTTAGTAATGAGTTTAAAC
CCGCTGATCAGCCTCGACTGTGCCTTCTAGTTGCCAGCCATCTGTTGTTTGCCCCTCCCCCGTGCCTTCC
TTGACCCTGGAAGGTGCCACTCCCACTGTCCTTTCCTAATAAAATGAGGAAATTGCATCGCATTGTCTGA
GTAGGTGTCATTCTATTCTGGGGGGTGGGGTGGGGCAGGACAGCAAGGGGGAGGATTGGGAAGACAATAG
CAGGCATGCTGGGGATGCGGTGGGCTCTATGGCTTCTGAGGCGGAAAGAACCAGCTGGGGCTCTAGGGGG
TATCCCC
[124 nt withheld, positions 6658-6781]
C
[91 nt withheld, positions 6783-6873]
AGGGTGATGGTTCACGTACCTAGAAGTTCCTATTCCGAAGTTCCTATTCTCTAGAAAGTATAGGAACTTC
CTTGGCCAAAAAGCCTGAACTCACCGCGACGTCTGTCGAGAAGTTTCTGATCGAAAAGTTCGACAGCGTC
TCCGACCTGATGCAGCTCTCGGAGGGCGAAGAATCTCGTGCTTTCAGCTTCGATGTAGGAGGGCGTGGAT
ATGTCCTGCGGGTAAATAGCTGCGCCGATGGTTTCTACAAAGATCGTTATGTTTATCGGCACTTTGCATC
GGCCGCGCTCCCGATTCCGGAAGTGCTTGACATTGGGGAATTCAGCGAGAGCCTGACCTATTGCATCTCC
CGCCGTGCACAGGGTGTCACGTTGCAAGACCTGCCTGAAACCGAACTGCCCGCTGTTCTGCAGCCGGTCG
CGGAGGCCATGGATGCGATCGCTGCGGCCGATCTTAGCCAGACGAGCGGGTTCGGCCCATTCGGACCGCA
AGGAATCGGTCAATACACTACATGGCGTGATTTCATATGCGCGATTGCTGATCCCCATGTGTATCACTGG
CAAACTGTGATGGACGACACCGTCAGTGCGTCCGTCGCGCAGGCTCTCGATGAGCTGATGCTTTGGGCCG
AGGACTGCCCCGAAGTCCGGCACCTCGTGCACGCGGATTTCGGCTCCAACAATGTCCTGACGGACAATGG
CCGCATAACAGCGGTCATTGACTGGAGCGAGGCGATGTTCGGGGATTCCCAATACGAGGTCGCCAACATC
TTCTTCTGGAGGCCGTGGTTGGCTTGTATGGAGCAGCAGACGCGCTACTTCGAGCGGAGGCATCCGGAGC
TTGCAGGATCGCCGCGGCTCCGGGCGTATATGCTCCGCATTGGTCTTGACCAACTCTATCAGAGCTTGGT
TGACGGCAATTTCGATGATGCAGCTTGGGCGCAGGGTCGATGCGACGCAATCGTCCGATCCGGAGCCGGG
ACTGTCGGGCGTACACAAATCGCCCGCAGAAGCGCGGCCGTCTGGACCGATGGCTGTGTAGAAGTACTCG
CCGATAGTGGAAACCGACGCCCCAGCACTCGTCCGAGGGCAAAGGAATAGCACGTACTACGAGATTTCGA
TTCCACCGCCGCCTTCTATGAAAGGTTGGGCTTCGGAATCGTTTTCCGGGACGCCGGCTGGATGATCCTC
CAGCGCGGGGATCTCATGCTGGAGTTCTTCGCCCACCCCAACTTGTTTATTGCAGCTTATAATGGTTACA
AATAAAGCAATAGCATCACAAATTTCACAAATAAAGCATTTTTTTCACTGCATTCTAGTTGTGGTTTGTC
CAAACTCATCAATGTATCTTATCATGTCTGTATACCGTCGACCTCTAGCTAGAGCTTGGCGTAATCATGG
TCATAGCTGTTTCCTGTGTGAAATTGTTATCCGCTCACAATTCCACACAACATACGAGCCGGAAGCATAA
AGTGTAAAGCCTGGGGTGCCTAATGAGTGAGCTAACTCACATTAATTGCGTTGCGCTCACTGCCCGCTTT
CCAGTCGGGAAACCTGTCGTGCCAGCTGCATTAATGAATCGGCCAACGCGCGGGGAGAGGCGGTTTGCGT
ATTGGGCGCTCTTCCGCTTCCTCGCTCACTGACTCGCTGCGCTCGGTCGTTCGGCTGCGGCGAGCGGTAT
CAGCTCACTCAAAGGCGGTAATACGGTTATCCACAGAATCAGGGGATAACGCAGGAAAGAACATGTGAGC
AAAAGGCCAGCAAAAGGCCAGGAACCGTAAAAAGGCCGCGTTGCTGGCGTTTTTCCATAGGCTCCGCCCC
CCTGACGAGCATCACAAAAATCGACGCTCAAGTCAGAGGTGGCGAAACCCGACAGGACTATAAAGATACC
AGGCGTTTCCCCCTGGAAGCTCCCTCGTGCGCTCTCCTGTTCCGACCCTGCCGCTTACCGGATACCTGTC
CGCCTTTCTCCCTTCGGGAAGCGTGGCGCTTTCTCATAGCTCACGCTGTAGGTATCTCAGTTCGGTGTAG
GTCGTTCGCTCCAAGCTGGGCTGTGTGCACGAACCCCCCGTTCAGCCCGACCGCTGCGCCTTATCCGGTA
ACTATCGTCTTGAGTCCAACCCGGTAAGACACGACTTATCGCCACTGGCAGCAGCCACTGGTAACAGGAT
TAGCAGAGCGAGGTATGTAGGCGGTGCTACAGAGTTCTTGAAGTGGTGGCCTAACTACGGCTACACTAGA
AGAACAGTATTTGGTATCTGCGCTCTGCTGAAGCCAGTTACCTTCGGAAAAAGAGTTGGTAGCTCTTGAT
CCGGCAAACAAACCACCGCTGGTAGCGGTGGTTTTTTTGTTTGCAAGCAGCAGATTACGCGCAGAAAAAA
AGGATCTCAAGAAGATCCTTTGATCTTTTCTACGGGGTCTGACGCTCAGTGGAACGAAAACTCACGTTAA
GGGATTTTGGTCATGAGATTATCAAAAAGGATCTTCACCTAGATCCTTTTAAATTAAAAATGAAGTTTTA
AATCAATCTAAAGTATATATGAGTAAACTTGGTCTGACAGTTACCAATGCTTAATCAGTGAGGCACCTAT
CTCAGCGATCTGTCTATTTCGTTCATCCATAGTTGCCTGACTCCCCGTCGTGTAGATAACTACGATACGG
GAGGGCTTACCATCTGGCCCCAGTGCTGCAATGATACCGCGAGACCCACGCTCACCGGCTCCAGATTTAT
CAGCAATAAACCAGCCAGCCGGAAGGGCCGAGCGCAGAAGTGGTCCTGCAACTTTATCCGCCTCCATCCA
GTCTATTAATTGTTGCCGGGAAGCTAGAGTAAGTAGTTCGCCAGTTAATAGTTTGCGCAACGTTGTTGCC
ATTGCTACAGGCATCGTGGTGTCACGCTCGTCGTTTGGTATGGCTTCATTCAGCTCCGGTTCCCAACGAT
CAAGGCGAGTTACATGATCCCCCATGTTGTGCAAAAAAGCGGTTAGCTCCTTCGGTCCTCCGATCGTTGT
CAGAAGTAAGTTGGCCGCAGTGTTATCACTCATGGTTATGGCAGCACTGCATAATTCTCTTACTGTCATG
CCATCCGTAAGATGCTTTTCTGTGACTGGTGAGTACTCAACCAAGTCATTCTGAGAATAGTGTATGCGGC
GACCGAGTTGCTCTTGCCCGGCGTCAATACGGGATAATACCGCGCCACATAGCAGAACTTTAAAAGTGCT
CATCATTGGAAAACGTTCTTCGGGGCGAAAACTCTCAAGGATCTTACCGCTGTTGAGATCCAGTTCGATG
TAACCCACTCGTGCACCCAACTGATCTTCAGCATCTTTTACTTTCACCAGCGTTTCTGGGTGAGCAAAAA
CAGGAAGGCAAAATGCCGCAAAAAAGGGAATAAGGGCGACACGGAAATGTTGAATACTCATACTCTTCCT
TTTTCAATATTATTGAAGCATTTATCAGGGTTATTGTCTCATGAGCGGATACATATTTGAATGTATTTAG
AAAAATAAACAAATAGGGGTTCCGCGCACATTTCCCCGAAAAGTGCCACCTGACGTCGACGGATCGGGAG
ATCTCCCGATCCCCTATGGTGCACTCTCAGTACAATCTGCTCTGATGCCGCATAGTTAAGCCAGTATCTG
CTCCCTGCTTGTGTGTTGGAGGTCGCTGAGTAGTGCGCGAGCAAAATTTAAGCTACAACAAGGCAAGGCT
TGACCGACAATTGCATGAAGAATCTGCTTAGGGTTAGGCGTTTTGCGCTGCTTCGCGATGTACGGGCCAG
ATATACGCGTTGACATTGATTATTGACTAGGCTTTTGCAAAAAGCTTTGCAAAGATGGATAAAGTTTTAA
ACAGAGAGGAATCTTTGCAGCTAATGGACCTTCTAGGTCTTGAAAGGAGTGGGAATT
