>Addgene plasmid #156012 | SFRS2IP | depositor partial sequence | sequence record 301415 | Insert Sequence
ATGAAGAAGAAAACTGTATGTACCCTAAATATGGGAGATAAGAAGTATGAAGACATGGAAGGTGAAGAAA
ACGGAGATAATACTATTTCCACTGGTCTGTTGTACAGTGAGGCTGACAGATGCCCAATATGTCTTAATTG
TCTATTAGAAAAGGAAGTTGGTTTTCCAGAAAGCTGTAATCATGTCTTCTGTATGACTTGTATTCTTAAA
TGGGCAGAGACACTGGCTTCATGTCCTATTGACCGTAAACCTTTTCAGGCAGTGTTTAAATTCAGTGCAT
TGGAAGGTTATGTTAAGGTTCAAGTAAAAAAACAGCTGAGAGAAACAAAAGACAAGAAAAATGAAAACTC
ATTTGAGAAACAGGTCTCCTGTCATGAAAATTCTAAAAGCTGTATAAGAAGAAAAGCCATCGTAAGAGAA
GATCTATTAAGTGCAAAAGTTTGTGACTTGAAGTGGATACATAGAAACTCTTTATACAGTGAAACAGGAG
GAAAGAAAAATGCAGCAATAAAGATAAATAAGCCTCAGAGATCAAATTGGAGTACAAATCAGTGCTTCAG
AAATTTTTTCTCCAATATGTTTTCTTCTGTTAGCCACTCTGGAGAATCTTCCTTTACCTATAGAGCTTAT
TGTACAGAATTTATAGAAGCCAGTGAAATCAGTGCATTGATTAGGCAGAAGAGACATGAACTGGAATTGT
CATGGTTTCCTGATACATTACCTGGAATTGGAAGAATTGGTTTTATACCCTGGAATGTTGAAACAGAAGT
CCTTCCTCTCATTTCTTCTGTGTTGCCAAGAACTATTTTTCCAACAAGTACCATATCTTTCGAACATTTT
GGTACTTCTTGCAAGGGATATGCATTAGCACATACTCAAGAAGGGGAAGAAAAGAAGCAAACTTCTGGTA
CATCAAATACCAGAGGATCAAGACGAAAACCTGCAATGACAACTCCTACAAGGAGGTCTACACGTAACAC
AAGAGCTGAAACAGCCAGTCAGTCTCAGAGATCCCCAATATCAGACAATTCTGGGTGTGATGCCCCAGGT
AACAGTAATCCATCTTTAAGTGTTCCCTCTTCAGCTGAGTCAGAAAAGCAAACAAGACAGGCTCCAAAAC
GGAAGTCTGTAAGAAGAGGAAGAAAACCACCTTTACTGAAAAAGAAACTTCGGAGCTCTGTAGCTGCCCC
TGAAAAATCATCTTCCAATGATTCAGTAGATGAAGAAACAGCAGAATCTGACACATCACCTGTGTTAGAA
AAAGAGCACCAACCAGATGTAGACAGTAGTAACATTTGTACTGTGCAGACTCATGTAGAAAACCAGTCTG
CTAATTGCTTGAAAAGTTGCAATGAGCAAATAGAAGAAAGTGAGAAGCATACTGCAAATTATGATACAGA
GGAAAGAGTAGGATCTTCATCTTCTGAGTCTTGTGCTCAAGATCTTCCTGTGCTAGTTGGTGAGGAAGGG
GAAGTTAAAAAACTCGAGAATACAGGTATAGAGGCTAATGTTTTGTGTTTGGAAAGTGAGATTTCTGAAA
ATATTCTTGAAAAAGGAGGTGATCCATTGGAAAAGCAAGACCAGATATCTGGACTTTCACAATCAGAGGT
AAAGACAGATGTATGTACAGTTCATCTTCCAAATGATTTTCCTACATGTTTAACATCTGAAAGCAAAGTG
TACCAACCTGTATCTTGTCCCCTAAGTGACTTATCTGAGAATGTAGAGTCAGTGGTTAATGAAGAAAAAA
TAACAGAGAGTTCCCTAGTAGAAATTACTGAACATAAAGATTTTACACTAAAAACAGAGGAGCTTATAGA
GAGCCCCAAGTTAGAATCTTCTGAGGGTGAAATTATACAGACAGTGGACAGACAATCTGTTAAGAGCCCA
GAGGTTCAATTGCTTGGGCATGTTGAAACTGAAGATGTAGAAATAATTGCAACATGTGATACTTTTGGGA
ATGAAGATTTCAATAATATTCAAGACTCTGAAAATAACTTACTAAAAAATAATCTTCTGAACACCAAATT
GGAAAAATCTTTAGAAGAAAAGAATGAATCGCTGACCGAACATCCTAGATCTACAGAGTTGCCTAAAACA
CACATTGAACAGATTCAGAAGCATTTTAGTGAGGACAACAATGAAATGATACCTATGGAGTGTGATTCAT
TTTGCAGTGACCAAAATGAATCTGAAGTTGAACCATCTGTAAATGCTGATCTTAAACAAATGAATGAAAA
TTCTGTGACACACTGTTCTGAAAATAATATGCCGTCTTCTGATCTTGCGGATGAAAAGGTTGAAACTGTT
TCTCAACCATCTGAAAGCCCAAAAGATACCATAGATAAAACCAAAAAGCCTCGTACTCGAAGATCTAGAT
TTCATTCTCCATCTACAACTTGGTCACCCAACAAAGACACTCCACAAGAAAAGAAGCGGCCCCAGTCTCC
ATCTCCCAGAAGAGAAACTGGGAAAGAAAGCAGGAAGTCTCAATCACCATCTCCTAAGAATGAGTCAGCC
AGAGGCCGGAAAAAATCCCGTTCTCAGTCCCCAAAAAAGGATATTGCAAGAGAAAGGAGGCAATCTCAGT
CTCGGTCTCCAAAAAGGGATACTACTAGGGAAAGCAGAAGATCTGAATCACTGTCCCCAAGAAGAGAAAC
TTCTAGAGAGAACAAAAGATCTCAGCCAAGAGTGAAAGATTCTTCCCCAGGAGAAAAATCCAGGTCCCAG
AGCAGAGAACGAGAAAGTGATAGAGATGGGCAGAGGAGAGAGAGAGAAAGGAGAACCAGAAAGTGGTCTA
GGTCCAGATCTCATTCTAGGTCCCCCTCAAGATGTAGAACAAAAAGTAAGAGTTCATCATTTGGTAGAAT
TGACAGAGATAGTTACTCTCCCCGGTGGAAGGGAAGATGGGCAAATGATGGTTGGAGATGTCCACGAGGA
AATGATCGGTACAGAAAGAATGACCCAGAGAAACAGAATGAAAATACAAGAAAAGAAAAAAATGACATCC
ATCTAGATGCTGATGATCCAAATTCTGCTGACAAACATAGAAATGACTGTCCCAATTGGATAACAGAAAA
AATAAACTCTGGGCCTGATCCAAGAACCAGAAATCCAGAAAAGTTGAAAGAGTCTCATTGGGAAGAAAAT
AGAAATGAAAATTCAGGAAATTCTTGGAATAAAAACTTTGGTTCTGGTTGGGTATCTAACCGTGGTAGAG
GCAGAGGCAACCGTGGCAGAGGCACTTACAGAAGTAGTTTTGCCTATAAAGATCAGAATGAAAATCGGTG
GCAAAATCGAAAACCCCTCTCAGGGAATTCAAACAGTTCAGGGAGTGAATCTTTCAAGTTTGTGGAACAG
CAATCCTATAAGCGAAAAAGTGAACAGGAGTTCTCATTTGATACACCAGCAGATAGATCTGGATGGACAT
CTGCATCCAGCTGGGCCGTGAGAAAGACTTTGCCAGCAGATGTACAAAACTACTACTCACGACGAGGCAG
AAATTCTTCAGGTCCACAGTCTGGATGGATGAAACAAGAGGAGGAAACATCTGGACAGGATTCTAGCCTA
AAAGACCAAACAAACCAGCAAGTTGATGGTTCTCAGCTACCTATAAATATGATGCAACCGCAAATGAATG
TAATGCAGCAACAAATGAATGCACAACACCAGCCTATGAATATCTTCCCATATCCAGTGGGTGTTCATGC
TCCTTTGATGAACATCCAACGCAATCCATTTAACATTCATCCTCAGCTACCCTTGCATCTCCACACAGGA
GTGCCCCTCATGCAGGTAGCCACTCCTACCAGTGTATCTCAGGGACTACCACCACCACCACCCCCTCCCC
CACCATCCCAACAAGTCAACTACATTGCTTCACAACCAGATGGAAAGCAATTGCAGGGTATTCCTAGTTC
TTCTCATGTAAGTAATAACATGAGTACACCAGTTTTGCCTGCTCCGACAGCAGCCCCAGGAAATACGGGA
ATGGTTCAGGGACCAAGTTCTGGTAATACTTCGTCATCAAGTCACAGCAAAGCCTCTAATGCTGCTGTAA
AATTGGCAGAAAGCAAAGTAAGTGTTGCAGTGGAAGCCAGCGCAGATAGCTCGAAGACAGACAAGAAATT
GCAAATTCAAGAAAAAGCAGCACAAGAGGTAAAATTGGCCATCAAGCCATTTTACCAAAATAAAGATATC
ACCAAGGAAGAATATAAAGAAATTGTACGGAAAGCAGTAGATAAAGTTTGTCATAGTAAGAGTGGAGAAG
TAAATTCTACTAAAGTGGCAAATCTGGTTAAAGCCTATGTAGACAAATACAAATATTCACGGAAGGGGAG
CCAAAAGAAAACTCTGGAAGAACCTGTGTCTACTGAAAAAAACATAGGC
